Addgene plasmid #156406: JDW 823 (pDONR221-V5-mScarlet-I-hsKRAS4A-G12V)
Purpose: Gateway middle entry clone encoding V5-tagged mScarlet-I-fused to human KRAS4A with G12V mutation, includes a stop codon
Depositing lab: Joshua Wythe. Depositing organization: Baylor College of Medicine. Publication: Somatic Gain of KRAS Function in the Endothelium is Sufficient to Cause Vascular Malformations that Require MEK but not PI3K Signaling. Fish JE, Flores-Suarez CP, Boudreau E, Herman AM, Gutierrez MC, Gustafson D, DiStefano PV, Cui M, Chen Z, Berman De Ruiz K, Schexnayder TS, Ward CS, Radovanovic I, Wythe JD. Circ Res. 2020 Jun 17. doi: 10.1161/CIRCRESAHA.119.316500. PubMed 32552404.
Backbone
  Vector backbone: pDONR221
  Backbone size w/o insert (bp): 2545
  Vector type: Gateway Cloning
Growth in bacteria
  Bacterial resistance: Kanamycin, 50 μg/mL
  Growth temperature: 37°C
  Growth strain: Stbl3
  Copy number: High Copy
Gene/Insert
  Gene/Insert name: human mutant KRAS4A-G12V
  Species: H. sapiens (human)
  Insert size (bp): 1399
  Mutation: mutant KRAS4A-G12V
  GenBank ID: NM_033360.4
  Entrez Gene: KRAS (a.k.a. 'C-K-RAS, C-K-RAS, CFC2, K-RAS2A, K-RAS2B, K-RAS4A, K-RAS4B, K-Ras, K-Ras 2, KI-RAS, KRAS1, KRAS2, NS, NS3, OES, RALD, RASK2, c-Ki-ras, c-Ki-ras2)
  Tag / fusion protein: mScarlet-I (N terminal on insert)
  Cloning method: Restriction Enzyme; 5′ cloning site BamHI (not destroyed); 3′ cloning site XhoI, AscI (not destroyed)
  Sequencing primers: 5′ M13F; 3′ M13R
Terms and licenses: Academic/Nonprofit Terms; Industry Terms: Not Available to Industry
How to cite: JDW 823 (pDONR221-V5-mScarlet-I-hsKRAS4A-G12V) was a gift from Joshua Wythe (Addgene plasmid # 156406 ; http://n2t.net/addgene:156406 ; RRID:Addgene_156406)
