[The description below was written by a language model from this plasmid's Addgene catalogue record and pLannotate feature annotations shown in this document.]
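Description:
JDW 823 (pDONR221-V5-mScarlet-I-hsKRAS4A-G12V) is a Gateway entry clone built on the pDONR221 backbone and intended as a "middle" element for recombinational assembly of expression constructs. It is a small bacterial plasmid of about 3.9 kb, maintained at high copy through a ColE1/pUC-type origin and selected with kanamycin via an aminoglycoside phosphotransferase (KanR) gene. The rrnB T1 and T2 terminators flanking the cloning region insulate the insert from read-through transcription in E. coli. Short lacZα and lacI fragments and a T7 promoter lying outside attL2 are backbone remnants rather than functional parts of the payload.

The payload sits between attL1 and attL2, the sites recognised by LR Clonase for transfer into attR-containing destination vectors. It is a single open reading frame that begins with a V5 epitope tag, continues with the monomeric, rapidly maturing red fluorescent protein mScarlet-I, and ends with the human KRAS4A splice isoform carrying the activating G12V substitution, followed by a stop codon. The fusion partners are placed at the N terminus of KRAS, and the stop codon means no further C-terminal fusion can be added from a downstream element. The annotation tool matched only part of the KRAS coding region, which may reflect the 4A isoform diverging from its K-Ras reference. The insert was introduced by restriction cloning, and BamHI and XhoI/AscI sites are retained.

The entry clone carries no eukaryotic promoter, so expression depends on the promoter supplied by the destination vector or a 5′ entry element. According to the associated publication title, it relates to studies of gain-of-function KRAS in the endothelium and vascular malformations, where the red fluorescence and V5 tag allow detection of the mutant protein.
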