Features (pLannotate 1.2.2; 12 found; start..end, strand, type, name):
    132..175     +  terminator     rrnB T1 terminator: Escherichia coli rrnB; transcription terminator T1 from the E. coli rrnB gene
    222..258     -  CDS            lacZα (fragment): LacZα fragment of β-galactosidase; lacZ fragment
    274..373     +  protein_bind   attL1: mutant version of attL; recombination site for the Gateway® LR reaction LR Clonase™
    395..436     +  CDS            V5 tag: epitope tag from simian virus 5
    452..1147    +  CDS            mScarlet-I: mScarlet-I is a basic (constitutively fluorescent) red fluorescent protein published in 2016, derived from synthetic construct. It is reported to be a rapidly-maturing monomer with moderate acid sensitivity.
   1184..1659    +  CDS            K-Ras (G12V) (fragment): human oncoprotein generated by the G12V mutation in the small GTPase K-Ras
   1774..1872    -  protein_bind   attL2: mutant version of attL; recombination site for the Gateway® LR reaction LR Clonase™
   1890..1908    -  promoter       T7 promoter: promoter for bacteriophage T7 RNA polymerase
   2042..2851    +  CDS            KanR: aminoglycoside phosphotransferase; aph(3')-Ia; confers resistance to kanamycin in bacteria or G418 (Geneticin®) in eukaryotes
   2998..3586    +  rep_origin     ori: high-copy-number ColE1/pMB1/pBR322/pUC origin of replication
   3769..3861    +  CDS            lacI (fragment): lac repressor; lacI; The lac repressor binds to the lac operator to inhibit transcription in E. coli. This inhibition can be relieved by adding lactose or isopropyl-β-D-thiogalactopyranoside (IPTG).
   3916..3943    -  terminator     rrnB T2 terminator: transcription terminator T2 from the E. coli rrnB gene
>Addgene plasmid #156406 | JDW 823 (pDONR221-V5-mScarlet-I-hsKRAS4A-G12V) | addgene full sequence | sequence record 308697 | Addgene NGS Result
GCTTAGTTTGATGCCTGGCAGTTTATGGCGGGCGTCCTGCCCGCCACCCTCCGGGCCGTTGCTTCACAAC
GTTCAAATCCGCTCCCGGCGGATTTGTCCTACTCAGGAGAGCGTTCACCGACAAACAACAGATAAAACGA
AAGGCCCAGTCTTCCGACTGAGCCTTTCGTTTTATTTGATGCCTGGCAGTTCCCTACTCTCGCGTTAACG
CTAGCATGGATGTTTTCCCAGTCACGACGTTGTAAAACGACGGCCAGTCTTAAGCTCGGGCCCCAAATAA
TGATTTTATTTTGACTGATAGTGACCTGTTCGTTGCAACAAATTGATGAGCAATGCTTTTTTATAATGCC
AACTTTGTACAAAAAAGCAGGCTGGATCCACTAGCGCCACCATGGGTAAGCCTATCCCTAACCCTCTCCT
CGGTCTCGATTCTACGGGTGGTGCTGGTGGTATGGTGAGCAAGGGCGAGGCAGTGATCAAGGAGTTCATG
CGGTTCAAGGTGCACATGGAGGGCTCCATGAACGGCCACGAGTTCGAGATCGAGGGCGAGGGCGAGGGCC
GCCCCTACGAGGGCACCCAGACCGCCAAGCTGAAGGTGACCAAGGGTGGCCCCCTGCCCTTCTCCTGGGA
CATCCTGTCCCCTCAGTTCATGTACGGCTCCAGGGCCTTCATCAAGCACCCCGCCGACATCCCCGACTAC
TATAAGCAGTCCTTCCCCGAGGGCTTCAAGTGGGAGCGCGTGATGAACTTCGAGGACGGCGGCGCCGTGA
CCGTGACCCAGGACACCTCCCTGGAGGACGGCACCCTGATCTACAAGGTGAAGCTCCGCGGCACCAACTT
CCCTCCTGACGGCCCCGTAATGCAGAAGAAGACAATGGGCTGGGAAGCATCCACCGAGCGGTTGTACCCC
GAGGACGGCGTGCTGAAGGGCGACATTAAGATGGCCCTGCGCCTGAAGGACGGCGGCCGCTACCTGGCGG
ACTTCAAGACCACCTACAAGGCCAAGAAGCCCGTGCAGATGCCCGGCGCCTACAACGTCGACCGCAAGTT
GGACATCACCTCCCACAACGAGGACTACACCGTGGTGGAACAGTACGAACGCTCCGAGGGCCGCCACTCC
ACCGGCGGCATGGACGAGCTGTACAAGTACTCCTCCGGACTCAGATCTGGAGGCTCCGGAGGCATGACTG
AATATAAACTTGTGGTAGTTGGAGCTGTTGGCGTAGGCAAGAGTGCCTTGACGATACAGCTAATTCAGAA
TCATTTTGTGGACGAATATGATCCAACAATAGAGGATTCCTACAGGAAGCAAGTAGTAATTGATGGAGAA
ACCTGTCTCTTGGATATTCTCGACACAGCAGGTCAAGAGGAGTACAGTGCAATGAGGGACCAGTACATGA
GGACTGGGGAGGGCTTTCTTTGTGTATTTGCCATAAATAATACTAAATCATTTGAAGATATTCACCATTA
TAGAGAACAAATTAAAAGAGTTAAGGACTCTGAAGATGTACCTATGGTCCTAGTAGGAAATAAATGTGAT
TTGCCTTCTAGAACAGTAGACACAAAACAGGCTCAGGACTTAGCAAGAAGTTATGGAATTCCTTTTATTG
AAACATCAGCAAAGACAAGACAGAGAGTGGAGGATGCTTTTTATACATTGGTGAGGGAGATCCGACAATA
CAGATTGAAAAAAATCAGCAAAGAAGAAAAGACTCCTGGCTGTGTGAAAATTAAAAAATGCATTATAATG
TAAGGCGCGCCCTCGAGAGATCTCCCAGCTTTCTTGTACAAAGTTGGCATTATAAGAAAGCATTGCTTAT
CAATTTGTTGCAACGAACAGGTCACTATCAGTCAAAATAAAATCATTATTTGCCATCCAGCTGATATCCC
CTATAGTGAGTCGTATTACATGGTCATAGCTGTTTCCTGGCAGCTCTGGCCCGTGTCTCAAAATCTCTGA
TGTTACATTGCACAAGATAAAAATATATCATCATGAACAATAAAACTGTCTGCTTACATAAACAGTAATA
CAAGGGGTGTTATGAGCCATATTCAACGGGAAACGTCGAGGCCGCGATTAAATTCCAACATGGATGCTGA
TTTATATGGGTATAAATGGGCTCGCGATAATGTCGGGCAATCAGGTGCGACAATCTATCGCTTGTATGGG
AAGCCCGATGCGCCAGAGTTGTTTCTGAAACATGGCAAAGGTAGCGTTGCCAATGATGTTACAGATGAGA
TGGTCAGACTAAACTGGCTGACGGAATTTATGCCTCTTCCGACCATCAAGCATTTTATCCGTACTCCTGA
TGATGCATGGTTACTCACCACTGCGATCCCCGGAAAAACAGCATTCCAGGTATTAGAAGAATATCCTGAT
TCAGGTGAAAATATTGTTGATGCGCTGGCAGTGTTCCTGCGCCGGTTGCATTCGATTCCTGTTTGTAATT
GTCCTTTTAACAGCGATCGCGTATTTCGTCTCGCTCAGGCGCAATCACGAATGAATAACGGTTTGGTTGA
TGCGAGTGATTTTGATGACGAGCGTAATGGCTGGCCTGTTGAACAAGTCTGGAAAGAAATGCATAAACTT
TTGCCATTCTCACCGGATTCAGTCGTCACTCATGGTGATTTCTCACTTGATAACCTTATTTTTGACGAGG
GGAAATTAATAGGTTGTATTGATGTTGGACGAGTCGGAATCGCAGACCGATACCAGGATCTTGCCATCCT
ATGGAACTGCCTCGGTGAGTTTTCTCCTTCATTACAGAAACGGCTTTTTCAAAAATATGGTATTGATAAT
CCTGATATGAATAAATTGCAGTTTCATTTGATGCTCGATGAGTTTTTCTAATCAGAATTGGTTAATTGGT
TGTAACACTGGCAGAGCATTACGCTGACTTGACGGGACGGCGCAAGCTCATGACCAAAATCCCTTAACGT
GAGTTACGCGTCGTTCCACTGAGCGTCAGACCCCGTAGAAAAGATCAAAGGATCTTCTTGAGATCCTTTT
TTTCTGCGCGTAATCTGCTGCTTGCAAACAAAAAAACCACCGCTACCAGCGGTGGTTTGTTTGCCGGATC
AAGAGCTACCAACTCTTTTTCCGAAGGTAACTGGCTTCAGCAGAGCGCAGATACCAAATACTGTTCTTCT
AGTGTAGCCGTAGTTAGGCCACCACTTCAAGAACTCTGTAGCACCGCCTACATACCTCGCTCTGCTAATC
CTGTTACCAGTGGCTGCTGCCAGTGGCGATAAGTCGTGTCTTACCGGGTTGGACTCAAGACGATAGTTAC
CGGATAAGGCGCAGCGGTCGGGCTGAACGGGGGGTTCGTGCACACAGCCCAGCTTGGAGCGAACGACCTA
CACCGAACTGAGATACCTACAGCGTGAGCTATGAGAAAGCGCCACGCTTCCCGAAGGGAGAAAGGCGGAC
AGGTATCCGGTAAGCGGCAGGGTCGGAACAGGAGAGCGCACGAGGGAGCTTCCAGGGGGAAACGCCTGGT
ATCTTTATAGTCCTGTCGGGTTTCGCCACCTCTGACTTGAGCGTCGATTTTTGTGATGCTCGTCAGGGGG
GCGGAGCCTATGGAAAAACGCCAGCAACGCGGCCTTTTTACGGTTCCTGGCCTTTTGCTGGCCTTTTGCT
CACATGTTCTTTCCTGCGTTATCCCCTGATTCTGTGGATAACCGTATTACCGCCTTTGAGTGAGCTGATA
CCGCTCGCCGCAGCCGAACGACCGAGCGCAGCGAGTCAGTGAGCGAGGAAGCGGAAGAGCGCCCAATACG
CAAACCGCCTCTCCCCGCGCGTTGGCCGATTCATTAATGCAGCTGGCACGACAGGTTTCCCGACTGGAAA
GCGGGCAGTGAGCGCAACGCAATTAATACGCGTACCGCTAGCCAGGAAGAGTTTGTAGAAACGCAAAAAG
GCCATCCGTCAGGATGGCCTTCT
